>Addgene plasmid #40200 | pcDNA6 MCV LTco | depositor full sequence | sequence record 54259 | pcDNA6 MCV LTco sequence 7549 bps
GACGGATCGGGAGATCTCCCGATCCCCTATGGTGCACTCTCAGTACAATCTGCTCTGATGCCGCATAGTT
AAGCCAGTATCTGCTCCCTGCTTGTGTGTTGGAGGTCGCTGAGTAGTGCGCGAGCAAAATTTAAGCTACA
ACAAGGCAAGGCTTGACCGACAATTGCATGAAGAATCTGCTTAGGGTTAGGCGTTTTGCGCTGCTTCGCG
ATGTACGGGCCAGATATACGCGTTGACATTGATTATTGACTAGTTATTAATAGTAATCAATTACGGGGTC
ATTAGTTCATAGCCCATATATGGAGTTCCGCGTTACATAACTTACGGTAAATGGCCCGCCTGGCTGACCG
CCCAACGACCCCCGCCCATTGACGTCAATAATGACGTATGTTCCCATAGTAACGCCAATAGGGACTTTCC
ATTGACGTCAATGGGTGGAGTATTTACGGTAAACTGCCCACTTGGCAGTACATCAAGTGTATCATATGCC
AAGTACGCCCCCTATTGACGTCAATGACGGTAAATGGCCCGCCTGGCATTATGCCCAGTACATGACCTTA
TGGGACTTTCCTACTTGGCAGTACATCTACGTATTAGTCATCGCTATTACCATGGTGATGCGGTTTTGGC
AGTACATCAATGGGCGTGGATAGCGGTTTGACTCACGGGGATTTCCAAGTCTCCACCCCATTGACGTCAA
TGGGAGTTTGTTTTGGCACCAAAATCAACGGGACTTTCCAAAATGTCGTAACAACTCCGCCCCATTGACG
CAAATGGGCGGTAGGCGTGTACGGTGGGAGGTCTATATAAGCAGAGCTCTCTGGCTAACTAGAGAACCCA
CTGCTTACTGGCTTATCGAAATTAATACGACTCACTATAGGGAGACCCAAGCTGGCTAGCGGGTACCGCA
GATATCCACCATGGATCTGGTACTGAATCGCAAAGAAAGGGAGGCGTTGTGTAAACTCCTTGAGATTGCT
CCCAATTGTTATGGGAACATTCCCCTGATGAAGGCAGCGTTTAAGCGATCCTGTTTGAAACACCATCCGG
ATAAAGGCGGAAACCCAGTCATTATGATGGAGCTGAATACCCTCTGGTCGAAGTTTCAGCAGAATATCCA
TAAGTTGAGATCGGATTTCTCGATGTTTGACGAGGTGGACGAGGCCCCGATCTACGGAACAACAAAGTTC
AAAGAATGGTGGCGCTCAGGGGGATTTTCGTTTGGTAAAGCCTATGAGTATGGACCCAACCCCCATGGGA
CGAACTCCCGGAGCCGAAAACCGTCCTCGAATGCGTCACGGGGTGCACCGTCAGGGTCGTCCCCTCCCCA
TTCGCAGTCGAGCTCGTCGGGGTACGGGAGCTTCTCAGCGTCGCAGGCCAGCGATAGCCAGTCGCGGGGA
CCTGATATTCCCCCTGAACACCATGAGGAACCGACGTCGTCAAGCGGATCGTCCAGCCGAGAAGAAACTA
CCAATAGCGGCAGGGAATCATCAACGCCCAACGGGACGTCCGTGCCGAGGAACTCCTCAAGAACGGACGG
AACTTGGGAAGATCTTTTCTGCGACGAATCGCTGTCAAGCCCCGAACCCCCGTCGTCATCCGAGGAACCC
GAAGAACCGCCTTCGTCAAGATCATCACCCCGCCAGCCCCCATCATCAAGCGCGGAGGAAGCATCGTCGT
CCCAGTTTACAGACGAGGAGTACCGCAGCTCATCGTTTACAACTCCAAAAACACCTCCGCCCTTTTCCCG
GAAGAGAAAGTTCGGGGGATCGCGCTCCTCGGCCTCCTCCGCGTCCTCCGCATCGTTCACGTCAACGCCA
CCGAAGCCGAAAAAGAATAGGGAGACACCAGTGCCCACAGACTTTCCTATTGATCTGAGCGATTACTTGT
CGCACGCGGTCTATTCAAACAAGACGGTCAGCTGCTTCGCGATCTACACCACAAGCGACAAAGCCATTGA
GCTCTATGATAAGATTGAAAAGTTCAAGGTGGATTTCAAATCGAGACATGCGTGTGAACTGGGCTGCATC
TTGCTGTTCATCACGCTGTCCAAACACCGAGTCTCAGCTATCAAAAACTTTTGCTCAACCTTCTGCACCA
TCTCGTTCTTGATTTGCAAAGGAGTCAATAAGATGCCAGAGATGTATAACAACTTGTGCAAGCCTCCCTA
CAAGCTCCTCCAAGAGAACAAGCCGCTTTTGAATTACGAATTCCAAGAAAAGGAGAAAGAGGCGTCATGC
AATTGGAATCTTGTCGCGGAGTTCGCATGCGAATATGAACTTGACGACCATTTCATCATTCTTGCGCACT
ACTTGGACTTTGCGAAGCCATTCCCGTGCCAAAAGTGCGAGAACAGATCGAGACTTAAACCACATAAGGC
CCACGAGGCCCACCATTCCAACGCCAAGCTCTTTTACGAATCCAAATCGCAAAAGACCATCTGTCAGCAG
GCTGCCGACACGGTCCTGGCGAAACGAAGGCTTGAGATGCTCGAAATGACTCGCACGGAAATGTTGTGTA
AGAAGTTCAAAAAGCACCTCGAACGGCTGCGGGATTTGGACACAATCGACCTCCTCTATTACATGGGTGG
GGTAGCTTGGTACTGCTGCCTTTTTGAAGAGTTTGAAAAGAAGCTGCAGAAGATTATCCAGCTCCTTACT
GAGAACATTCCAAAGTATAGAAACATTTGGTTCAAGGGACCCATCAATTCGGGAAAAACCAGCTTCGCAG
CTGCACTGATCGACCTGCTCGAAGGAAAAGCCCTGAACATTAACTGTCCTTCGGACAAACTTCCCTTCGA
GCTTGGTTGTGCATTGGACAAGTTTATGGTAGTGTTTGAGGATGTGAAGGGACAGAATTCACTGAATAAG
GATCTTCAGCCTGGTCAGGGTATCAACAATTTGGACAATCTTCGGGACCACTTGGACGGAGCGGTGGCCG
TGTCCTTGGAGAAAAAGCACGTGAATAAGAAGCACCAGATCTTTCCCCCATGCATCGTAACGGCTAATGA
TTACTTCATCCCCAAGACACTTATTGCGCGCTTTTCGTATACACTCCATTTCTCACCCAAAGCGAATCTC
CGCGACTCATTGGATCAGAACATGGAAATCAGAAAAAGGCGGATTCTCCAGTCGGGCACGACCCTTCTTC
TGTGTCTCATCTGGTGCCTTCCCGATACTACTTTCAAGCCTTGTCTCCAAGAAGAGATCAAGAATTGGAA
ACAAATCCTCCAGAGCGAGATCAGCTATGGCAAATTCTGTCAGATGATTGAGAACGTAGAAGCGGGTCAG
GACCCGTTGTTGAACATCCTCATCGAGGAGGAGGGTCCGGAAGAGACAGAGGAAACCCAAGATTCGGGGA
CGTTCTCGCAATAGCCGGGACTGGAGGTCAACAAACCGGCGGATCAACCGAGGCTCTGTCTGTTGGTGGC
GAGCCACCTTCTGTTCGCACCTCCCCCGTGTTTGCCTTGACCCGGGCTCGAGTCCGCGGAAACCCGCTGA
TCAGCCTCGACTGTGCCTTCTAGTTGCCAGCCATCTGTTGTTTGCCCCTCCCCCGTGCCTTCCTTGACCC
TGGAAGGTGCCACTCCCACTGTCCTTTCCTAATAAAATGAGGAAATTGCATCGCATTGTCTGAGTAGGTG
TCATTCTATTCTGGGGGGTGGGGTGGGGCAGGACAGCAAGGGGGAGGATTGGGAAGACAATAGCAGGCAT
GCTGGGGATGCGGTGGGCTCTATGGCTTCTGAGGCGGAAAGAACCAGCTGGGGCTCTAGGGGGTATCCCC
[124 nt withheld, positions 3781-3904]
C
[91 nt withheld, positions 3906-3996]
A
[49 nt withheld, positions 3998-4046]
CCTTTGACGTTGGAGTCCACGTTCTTT
[37 nt withheld, positions 4074-4110]
ACCCTATCTCGGTCTATTCTTTTGATTTATAAGGGATTTTGCCGATTTCGGCCTATTGGTTAAAAAATGA
GCTGATTTAACAAAAATTTAACGCGAATTAATTCTGTGGAATGTGTGTCAGTTAGGGTGTGGAAAGTCCC
CAGGCTCCCCAGCAGGCAGAAGTATGCAAAGCATGCATCTCAATTAGTCAGCAACCAGGTGTGGAAAGTC
CCCAGGCTCCCCAGCAGGCAGAAGTATGCAAAGCATGCATCTCAATTAGTCAGCAACCATAGTCCCGCCC
CTAACTCCGCCCATCCCGCCCCTAACTCCGCCCAGTTCCGCCCATTCTCCGCCCCATGGCTGACTAATTT
TTTTTATTTATGCAGAGGCCGAGGCCGCCTCTGCCTCTGAGCTATTCCAGAAGTAGTGAGGAGGCTTTTT
TGGAGGCCTAGGCTTTTGCAAAAAGCTCCCGGGAGCTTGTATATCCATTTTCGGATCTGATCAGCACGTG
TTGACAATTAATCATCGGCATAGTATATCGGCATAGTATAATACGACAAGGTGAGGAACTAAACCATGGC
CAAGCCTTTGTCTCAAGAAGAATCCACCCTCATTGAAAGAGCAACGGCTACAATCAACAGCATCCCCATC
TCTGAAGACTACAGCGTCGCCAGCGCAGCTCTCTCTAGCGACGGCCGCATCTTCACTGGTGTCAATGTAT
ATCATTTTACTGGGGGACCTTGTGCAGAACTCGTGGTGCTGGGCACTGCTGCTGCTGCGGCAGCTGGCAA
CCTGACTTGTATCGTCGCGATCGGAAATGAGAACAGGGGCATCTTGAGCCCCTGCGGACGGTGCCGACAG
GTGCTTCTCGATCTGCATCCTGGGATCAAAGCCATAGTGAAGGACAGTGATGGACAGCCGACGGCAGTTG
GGATTCGTGAATTGCTGCCCTCTGGTTATGTGTGGGAGGGCTAAGCACTTCGTGGCCGAGGAGCAGGACT
GACACGTGCTACGAGATTTCGATTCCACCGCCGCCTTCTATGAAAGGTTGGGCTTCGGAATCGTTTTCCG
GGACGCCGGCTGGATGATCCTCCAGCGCGGGGATCTCATGCTGGAGTTCTTCGCCCACCCCAACTTGTTT
ATTGCAGCTTATAATGGTTACAAATAAAGCAATAGCATCACAAATTTCACAAATAAAGCATTTTTTTCAC
TGCATTCTAGTTGTGGTTTGTCCAAACTCATCAATGTATCTTATCATGTCTGTATACCGTCGACCTCTAG
CTAGAGCTTGGCGTAATCATGGTCATAGCTGTTTCCTGTGTGAAATTGTTATCCGCTCACAATTCCACAC
AACATACGAGCCGGAAGCATAAAGTGTAAAGCCTGGGGTGCCTAATGAGTGAGCTAACTCACATTAATTG
CGTTGCGCTCACTGCCCGCTTTCCAGTCGGGAAACCTGTCGTGCCAGCTGCATTAATGAATCGGCCAACG
CGCGGGGAGAGGCGGTTTGCGTATTGGGCGCTCTTCCGCTTCCTCGCTCACTGACTCGCTGCGCTCGGTC
GTTCGGCTGCGGCGAGCGGTATCAGCTCACTCAAAGGCGGTAATACGGTTATCCACAGAATCAGGGGATA
ACGCAGGAAAGAACATGTGAGCAAAAGGCCAGCAAAAGGCCAGGAACCGTAAAAAGGCCGCGTTGCTGGC
GTTTTTCCATAGGCTCCGCCCCCCTGACGAGCATCACAAAAATCGACGCTCAAGTCAGAGGTGGCGAAAC
CCGACAGGACTATAAAGATACCAGGCGTTTCCCCCTGGAAGCTCCCTCGTGCGCTCTCCTGTTCCGACCC
TGCCGCTTACCGGATACCTGTCCGCCTTTCTCCCTTCGGGAAGCGTGGCGCTTTCTCATAGCTCACGCTG
TAGGTATCTCAGTTCGGTGTAGGTCGTTCGCTCCAAGCTGGGCTGTGTGCACGAACCCCCCGTTCAGCCC
GACCGCTGCGCCTTATCCGGTAACTATCGTCTTGAGTCCAACCCGGTAAGACACGACTTATCGCCACTGG
CAGCAGCCACTGGTAACAGGATTAGCAGAGCGAGGTATGTAGGCGGTGCTACAGAGTTCTTGAAGTGGTG
GCCTAACTACGGCTACACTAGAAGAACAGTATTTGGTATCTGCGCTCTGCTGAAGCCAGTTACCTTCGGA
AAAAGAGTTGGTAGCTCTTGATCCGGCAAACAAACCACCGCTGGTAGCGGTGGTTTTTTTGTTTGCAAGC
AGCAGATTACGCGCAGAAAAAAAGGATCTCAAGAAGATCCTTTGATCTTTTCTACGGGGTCTGACGCTCA
GTGGAACGAAAACTCACGTTAAGGGATTTTGGTCATGAGATTATCAAAAAGGATCTTCACCTAGATCCTT
TTAAATTAAAAATGAAGTTTTAAATCAATCTAAAGTATATATGAGTAAACTTGGTCTGACAGTTACCAAT
GCTTAATCAGTGAGGCACCTATCTCAGCGATCTGTCTATTTCGTTCATCCATAGTTGCCTGACTCCCCGT
CGTGTAGATAACTACGATACGGGAGGGCTTACCATCTGGCCCCAGTGCTGCAATGATACCGCGAGACCCA
CGCTCACCGGCTCCAGATTTATCAGCAATAAACCAGCCAGCCGGAAGGGCCGAGCGCAGAAGTGGTCCTG
CAACTTTATCCGCCTCCATCCAGTCTATTAATTGTTGCCGGGAAGCTAGAGTAAGTAGTTCGCCAGTTAA
TAGTTTGCGCAACGTTGTTGCCATTGCTACAGGCATCGTGGTGTCACGCTCGTCGTTTGGTATGGCTTCA
TTCAGCTCCGGTTCCCAACGATCAAGGCGAGTTACATGATCCCCCATGTTGTGCAAAAAAGCGGTTAGCT
CCTTCGGTCCTCCGATCGTTGTCAGAAGTAAGTTGGCCGCAGTGTTATCACTCATGGTTATGGCAGCACT
GCATAATTCTCTTACTGTCATGCCATCCGTAAGATGCTTTTCTGTGACTGGTGAGTACTCAACCAAGTCA
TTCTGAGAATAGTGTATGCGGCGACCGAGTTGCTCTTGCCCGGCGTCAATACGGGATAATACCGCGCCAC
ATAGCAGAACTTTAAAAGTGCTCATCATTGGAAAACGTTCTTCGGGGCGAAAACTCTCAAGGATCTTACC
GCTGTTGAGATCCAGTTCGATGTAACCCACTCGTGCACCCAACTGATCTTCAGCATCTTTTACTTTCACC
AGCGTTTCTGGGTGAGCAAAAACAGGAAGGCAAAATGCCGCAAAAAAGGGAATAAGGGCGACACGGAAAT
GTTGAATACTCATACTCTTCCTTTTTCAATATTATTGAAGCATTTATCAGGGTTATTGTCTCATGAGCGG
ATACATATTTGAATGTATTTAGAAAAATAAACAAATAGGGGTTCCGCGCACATTTCCCCGAAAAGTGCCA
CCTGACGTC
Features (pLannotate 1.2.2; 21 found; start..end, strand, type, name):
     28..80      -  misc_feature   bom (fragment): basis of mobility region from pBR322
    235..614     +  enhancer       CMV enhancer: human cytomegalovirus immediate early enhancer
    615..818     +  promoter       CMV promoter: human cytomegalovirus (CMV) immediate early promoter
    814..847     +  LTR            5' LTR (truncated) (fragment): truncated 5' long terminal repeat (LTR) from HIV-1
    863..881     +  promoter       T7 promoter: promoter for bacteriophage T7 RNA polymerase
   3511..3735    +  polyA_signal   bGH poly(A) signal: bovine growth hormone polyadenylation signal
   3739..3760    +  promoter       SV40 promoter (fragment): SV40 enhancer and early promoter
   3781..4209    +  rep_origin     f1 ori (sequence partly withheld): f1 bacteriophage origin of replication; arrow indicates direction of (+) strand synthesis
   4223..4552    +  promoter       SV40 promoter: SV40 enhancer and early promoter
   4600..4647    +  promoter       EM7 promoter: synthetic bacterial promoter&nbsp
   4666..5064    +  CDS            BSD: blasticidin S deaminase; Aspergillus terreus BSD; confers resistance to blasticidin
   5065..5092    +  CDS            BleoR (fragment): antibiotic-binding protein; Sh ble from Streptoalloteichus hindustanus; confers resistance to bleomycin, phleomycin, and Zeocin™
   5102..5227    +  CDS            ble (fragment): BLE_KLEPN - Experimental evidence at protein level: Swiss-Prot protein existence level 1. Binding protein with a strong affinity to the bleomycin family of antibiotics. Binds to CL990; an antimitotic-antibiotic compound. From Klebsiella pneumoniae.
   5222..5343    +  polyA_signal   SV40 poly(A) signal: SV40 polyadenylation signal
   5416..5432    -  protein_bind   lac operator: The lac repressor binds to the lac operator to inhibit transcription in E. coli. This inhibition can be relieved by adding lactose or isopropyl-β-D-thiogalactopyranoside (IPTG). lac repressor encoded by lacI
   5440..5470    -  promoter       lac promoter: promoter for the E. coli lac operon
   5485..5506    -  protein_bind   CAP binding site: CAP binding activates transcription in the presence of cAMP. E. coli catabolite activator protein
   5519..5611    -  CDS            lacI (fragment): lac repressor; lacI; The lac repressor binds to the lac operator to inhibit transcription in E. coli. This inhibition can be relieved by adding lactose or isopropyl-β-D-thiogalactopyranoside (IPTG).
   5794..6382    -  rep_origin     ori: high-copy-number ColE1/pMB1/pBR322/pUC origin of replication
   6553..7413    -  CDS            AmpR: β-lactamase; bla; confers resistance to ampicillin, carbenicillin, and related antibiotics
   7414..7518    -  promoter       AmpR promoter: bla
