[The description below was written by a language model from this plasmid's Addgene catalogue record and pLannotate feature annotations shown in this document.]
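Description:
pcDNA6 MCV LTco is a 7,549 bp mammalian expression plasmid carrying a codon-optimized coding sequence for the large T antigen (LT) of Merkel cell polyomavirus. It is built on a modified pcDNA6/V5-His B backbone in which the original multiple cloning site and the V5 and His tag sequences were excised and replaced by a short synthetic polylinker (NheI, KpnI, EcoRV, XhoI, SacII). The roughly 2.6 kb LT insert sits between the EcoRV and XhoI sites, both retained, so the protein is expected to be expressed without the backbone's C-terminal tags. Transcription is driven by the human cytomegalovirus immediate-early enhancer and promoter and terminated by the bovine growth hormone polyadenylation signal. A T7 promoter lies just upstream of the insert and serves as a sequencing primer site. The feature table does not annotate the LT open reading frame itself, but the unannotated gap between the T7 promoter and the bGH signal corresponds to the insert's position and size.

For selection in mammalian cells, an SV40 early promoter drives the blasticidin S deaminase gene, followed by an SV40 polyadenylation signal; the EM7 bacterial promoter ahead of this gene also allows its expression in E. coli. Propagation in bacteria relies on a ColE1/pUC-type origin and an ampicillin resistance gene, and an f1 origin is also present. The catalogue lists the plasmid as low copy, although the annotated origin is of the high-copy type. Several short annotated fragments (HIV-1 LTR, bleomycin resistance, lacI) appear to be partial sequence matches rather than functional elements. The plasmid suits transient or stable LT expression in cultured mammalian cells, in the context of work on Merkel cell polyomavirus T antigens and oncogenesis.
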