Addgene plasmid #40200: pcDNA6 MCV LTco
Depositing lab: Patrick Moore. Depositing organization: University of Pittsburgh (University, School of Medicine, and Cancer Institute). Publication: Human Merkel cell polyomavirus small T antigen is an oncoprotein targeting the 4E-BP1 translation regulator. Shuda M, Kwun HJ, Feng H, Chang Y, Moore PS. J Clin Invest. 2011 Sep;121(9):3623-34. doi: 10.1172/JCI46323. Epub 2011 Aug 15. PubMed 21841310.
Backbone
  Vector backbone: pcDNA6.V5.HisB
  Backbone manufacturer: Invirtogen
  Backbone size w/o insert (bp): 4985
  Total vector size (bp): 7549
  Modifications to backbone: pcDNA6.V5.HisB vector was modified with NheI and PmeI restriction digestion enzymes to cut out MCS, V5 and His tag sites. New multiple cloning sites using annealed primer pair were ligated back into the vector. The newly generated cloning site comprises: NheI, KpnI, EcoRV, XhoI and SacII. Codon optimized Large T was cloned between EcoRV and XhoI restriction sites.
  Vector type: Mammalian Expression
  Selectable markers: Blasticidin
Growth in bacteria
  Bacterial resistance: Ampicillin, 100 μg/mL
  Growth temperature: 37°C
  Growth strain: DH5alpha
  Copy number: Low Copy
Gene/Insert
  Gene/Insert name: MCPyV LT codon optimized (alt names: MCV LT; MCV large T antigen; Merkel Cell Polyomavirus large T antigen)
  Species: Virus
  Insert size (bp): 2564
  GenBank ID: AEM01097.1
  Promoter: CMV
  Cloning method: Restriction Enzyme; 5′ cloning site EcoRV (not destroyed); 3′ cloning site XhoI (not destroyed)
  Sequencing primers: 5′ T7; 3′ BGH
Terms and licenses: Academic/Nonprofit Terms; Industry Terms: Not Available to Industry
How to cite: pcDNA6 MCV LTco was a gift from Patrick Moore (Addgene plasmid # 40200 ; http://n2t.net/addgene:40200 ; RRID:Addgene_40200)
