>Addgene plasmid #40200 | pcDNA6 MCV LTco | addgene partial sequence | sequence record 55294 | T7 5'-TAATACGACTCACTATAGGG-3'
TCCACCATGGATCTGGTACTGAATCGCAAAGAAAGGGAGGCGTTGTGTAAACTCCTTGAGATTGCTCCCA
ATTGTTATGGGAACATTCCCCTGATGAAGGCAGCGTTTAAGCGATCCTGTTTGAAACACCATCCGGATAA
AGGCGGAAACCCAGTCATTATGATGGAGCTGAATACCCTCTGGTCGAAGTTTCAGCAGAATATCCATAAG
TTGAGATCGGATTTCTCGATGTTTGACGAGGTGGACGAGGCCCCGATCTACGGAACAACAAAGTTCAAAG
AATGGTGGCGCTCAGGGGGATTTTCGTTTGGTAAAGCCTATGAGTATGGACCCAACCCCCATGGGACGAA
CTCCCGGAGCCGAAAACCGTCCTCGAATGCGTCACGGGGTGCACCGTCAGGGTCGTCCCCTCCCCATTCG
CAGTCGAGCTCGTCGGGGTACGGGAGCTTCTCAGCGTCGCAGGCCAGCGATAGCCAGTCGCGGGGACCTG
ATATTCCCCCTGAACACCATGAGGAACCGACGTCGTCAAGCGGATCGTCCAGCCGAGAAGAAACTACCAA
TAGCGGCAGGGAATCATCAACGCCCAACGGGACGTCCGTGCCGAGGAACTCCTCAAGAACGGACGGAACT
TGGGAAGATCTTTTCTGCGACGAATCGCTGTCAAGCCCCGAACCCCCGTCGTCATCCGAGGAACCCGAAG
AACCGCCTTCGTCAAGATCATCACCCCGCCAGCCCCCATCATCAAGCGCGGAGGAAGCATCGTCGTCCCA
GTTTACAGACGAGGAGTACCGCAGCTCATCGTTTACAACTCCAAAAACACCTCCGCCCTTTTCCCGGAAG
AGAAAGTTCGGGGGATCGCGCTCCTCGGCCTCCTCCGCGTCCTCCGCATCGTTCACGTCAACGCCACCGA
